>Addgene plasmid #202159 | pL0_EF-47740 | addgene full sequence | sequence record 405624 | Addgene NGS Result
GAATGGATGCGAGTAATGAGCTCGGCACAAAATCACCACTCGATACAGGCAGCCCATCAGTCCGGGACGG
CGTCAGCGGGAGAGCCGTTGTAAGGCGGCAGACTTTGCTCATGTTACCGATGCTATTCGGAAGAACGGCA
ACTAAGCTGCCGGGTTTGAAACACGGATGATCTCGCGGAGGGTAGCATGTTGATTGTAACGATGACAGAG
CGTTGCTGCCTGTGATCACCGCTCCTCTAGAGTCGACTTGCAGGCATGCAAGCTTAGCAAGCGAACCGGA
ATTGCCAGCTGGGGCGCCCTCTGGTAAGGTTGGGAAGCCCTGCAAAGTAAACTGGATGGCTTTCTTGCCG
CCAAGGATCTGATGGCGCAGGGGATCAATATCTGATCAAGAGACAGGATGAGGATCGTTTCGCATGAGGG
AAGCGGTGATCGCCGAAGTATCGACTCAACTATCAGAGGTAGTTGGCGTCATCGAGCGCCATCTCGAACC
GACGTTGCTGGCCGTACATTTGTACGGCTCCGCAGTGGATGGCGGCCTGAAGCCACACAGTGATATTGAT
TTGCTGGTTACGGTGACCGTAAGGCTTGATGAAACAACGCGGCGAGCTTTGATCAACGACCTTTTGGAAA
CTTCGGCTTCCCCTGGAGAGAGTGAGATTCTCCGCGCTGTAGAAGTCACCATTGTTGTGCACGACGACAT
CATTCCGTGGCGTTATCCAGCTAAGCGCGAACTGCAATTTGGAGAATGGCAGCGCAATGACATTCTTGCT
GGTATCTTCGAGCCAGCCACGATCGACATTGATCTGGCTATCTTGCTGACAAAAGCAAGAGAACATAGCG
TTGCCTTGGTAGGTCCAGCGGCGGAGGAACTCTTTGATCCGGTTCCTGAACAGGATCTATTTGAGGCGCT
AAATGAAACCTTAACGCTATGGAACTCGCCGCCCGACTGGGCTGGCGATGAGCGAAATGTAGTGCTTACG
TTGTCCCGCATTTGGTACAGCGCAGTAACCGGCAAAATCGCGCCGAAGGATGTCGCTGCCGACTGGGCAA
TGGAGCGCCTGCCGGCCCAGTATCAGCCCGTCATACTTGAAGCTAGACAGGCTTATCTTGGACAAGAAGA
AGATCGCTTGGCCTCGCGCGCAGATCAGTTGGAAGAATTTGTCCACTACGTGAAAGGCGAGATCACCAAG
GTAGTCGGCAAATAATAATCACCTAGAATGCATGACCAAAATCCCTTAACGTGAGTTTTCGTTCCACTGA
GCGTCAGACCCCGTAGAAAAGATCAAAGGATCTTCTTGAGATCCTTTTTTTCTGCGCGTAATCTGCTGCT
TGCAAACAAAAAAACCACCGCTACCAGCGGTGGTTTGTTTGCCGGATCAAGAGCTACCAACTCTTTTTCC
GAAGGTAACTGGCTTCAGCAGAGCGCAGATACCAAATACTGTTCTTCTAGTGTAGCCGTAGTTAGGCCAC
CACTTCAAGAACTCTGTAGCACCGCCTACATACCTCGCTCTGCTAATCCTGTTACCAGTGGCTGCTGCCA
GTGGCGATAAGTCGTGTCTTACCGGGTTGGACTCAAGACGATAGTTACCGGATAAGGCGCAGCGGTCGGG
CTGAACGGGGGGTTCGTGCACACAGCCCAGCTTGGAGCGAACGACCTACACCGAACTGAGATACCTACAG
CGTGAGCTATGAGAAAGCGCCACGCTTCCCGAAGGGAGAAAGGCGGACAGGTATCCGGTAAGCGGCAGGG
TCGGAACAGGAGAGCGCACGAGGGAGCTTCCAGGGGGAAACGCCTGGTATCTTTATAGTCCTGTCGGGTT
TCGCCACCTCTGACTTGAGCGTCGATTTTTGTGATGCTCGTCAGGGGGGCGGAGCCTATGGAAAAACGCC
AGCAACGCGGCCTTTTTACGGTTCCTGGCCTTTTGCTGGCCTTTTGCTCACATGTTCTTTCCTGCGTTAT
CCCCTGATTCTGTGGGTGGAAGGGCTCGGAGTTGTGGTAATCTATGTATCCTGGTGGTCTCAAGCGACAT
TGATCCTCGAAGGTGATGCCGAAGCTACCAGAGATGAAACATGGTCCGGCCAAAAGTTGCGTTTGGCGGG
CACGCTGCCAGCATCGTCCGATCCCGTGTACGTCTTGGTGACAATCACGGGGTCTGGTATTACGGGCCCG
GGTAGTGCCGGTGGTGGATGCCAGGCACTCTTGTCTGTTTGTTCCGACAACGCATTGGCCGTGAATAGCA
TTTTGAACACGTTGAAAAAGACGGTTCAGAACTTGAGCGATACGGAAACACAGTAGTCTTCTATAGCCAG
ATAGGTAGTACACAAAAAAAAACTCTGTCTAGAGCAACTCTTCGCGAAACCGTAAACGTCTTAAGATAAC
GCAGCCGTAAAGGTACAAAAGTAGCTAACTACAGCAATGAGGAGTGAGGAGAGTACAAATCATCTACAAG
TTCATTCAAATGTAAACGTTAATTCGTATTAGGTAGGCGTGGGCTGCGCGGATCGTTTGGGATATAAGCT
GAGACCTGAGACGAGACGAGACAGCCTGA
Features (pLannotate 1.2.2; 4 found; start..end, strand, type, name):
    233..265     +  misc_feature   MCS (fragment): pUC18/19 multiple cloning site
    266..382     +  CDS            tnpA (fragment): TN5P_ECOLX - Also known as tnp. Experimental evidence at protein level: Swiss-Prot protein existence level 1. Mediates transposition of transposon Tn5 by a 'cut and paste' mechanism. First, the monomeric transposase binds the 19 bp inverted DNA repeats flanking the transposon. Then, dimerization of the DNA- bound transposase creates a synaptic DNA complex. After nicking of the first DNA strand, excision of the transposon proceeds through a series of intermediates. The transposase then mediates the insertion of the transposon at a new site by strand transfer. The activity of the wild- type tran
    414..1202    +  CDS            aadA: S3AD_ECOLX - Experimental evidence at protein level: Swiss-Prot protein existence level 1. Mediates bacterial resistance to the antibiotics streptomycin and spectinomycin. From Escherichia coli.
   1296..1884    +  rep_origin     ori: high-copy-number ColE1/pMB1/pBR322/pUC origin of replication
