[The description below was written by a language model from this plasmid's Addgene catalogue record and pLannotate feature annotations shown in this document.]
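Description:
pL0_EF-47740 is a small (about 2.5 kb) Level 0 part plasmid from the universal Loop assembly system, built on the pL0R backbone and classed as a synthetic biology vector. It is maintained in E. coli from a high-copy ColE1/pUC-type origin of replication and selected with spectinomycin through the aadA gene, which encodes an aminoglycoside adenylyltransferase conferring resistance to spectinomycin and streptomycin. Automated annotation also picks up a short fragment of the pUC18/19 multiple cloning site and a short fragment matching the Tn5 transposase coding sequence immediately upstream of aadA. Both are partial matches, most likely backbone remnants rather than functional elements.

The payload is a 497 bp terminator sequence taken without mutation from gene 47740 of the diatom Phaeodactylum tricornutum and introduced into the backbone by Gibson cloning. The terminator itself is not annotated in the feature table, which recognises only the backbone components, so its exact position in the sequence is not given by the record. The part carries "EF" overhangs, which define its position in the assembly syntax. In Loop-type assembly, standardised flanking overhangs exposed by type IIS restriction digestion let Level 0 parts such as promoters, coding sequences and terminators ligate in a fixed order. As a basic part, the plasmid has no promoter or coding sequence of its own beyond the bacterial marker. Its stated use is as a terminator module for building Level 1 constructs, and its diatom origin suggests these are meant for expression in Phaeodactylum, although the record does not name a host.
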