Addgene plasmid #202159: pL0_EF-47740
Purpose: Level 0 plasmid containing a terminator sequence from gene 47740 from Phaeodactylum tricornutum with EF overhangs used to build a level 1 construct.
Depositing lab: Christopher Dupont. Depositing organization: J. Craig Venter Institute (JCVI). Publication: Universal loop assembly: open, efficient and cross-kingdom DNA fabrication. Pollak B, Matute T, Nunez I, Cerda A, Lopez C, Vargas V, Kan A, Bielinski V, von Dassow P, Dupont CL, Federici F. Synth Biol (Oxf). 2020;5(1):ysaa001. doi: 10.1093/synbio/ysaa001. Epub 2020 Feb 5. PubMed 32161816.
Backbone
  Vector backbone: pL0R
  Vector type: Synthetic Biology
Growth in bacteria
  Bacterial resistance: Spectinomycin, 50 μg/mL
  Growth temperature: 37°C
  Growth strain: DH5alpha
  Copy number: High Copy
Gene/Insert
  Gene/Insert name: 47740 terminator
  Species: Phaeodactylum tricornutum
  Insert size (bp): 497
  Mutation: None
  Cloning method: Gibson Cloning
How to cite: pL0_EF-47740 was a gift from Christopher Dupont (Addgene plasmid # 202159 ; http://n2t.net/addgene:202159 ; RRID:Addgene_202159)
